>Addgene plasmid #72766 | pAWSV-13 | depositor full sequence | sequence record 133550 | pAWSV-13 sequence 4642 bps
CACCTAAATTGTAAGCGTTAATATTTTGTTAAAATTCGCGTTAAATTTTTGTTAAATCAGCTCATTTTTT
AACCAATAGGCCGAAATCGGCAAAATCCCTTATAAATCAAAAGAATAGACCGAGATAGGGT
[37 nt withheld, positions 132-168]
AAAGAACGTGGACTCCAACGTCAAAGG
[49 nt withheld, positions 196-244]
T
[91 nt withheld, positions 246-336]
G
[124 nt withheld, positions 338-461]
CCCATTCGCCATTCAGGCTGCGCAACTGTTGGGAAGGGCGATCGGTGCGGGCCTCTTCGCTATTACGCCA
GCTGGCGAAAGGGGGATGTGCTGCAAGGCGATTAAGTTGGGTAACGCCAGGGTTTTCCCAGTCACGACGT
TGTAAAACGACGGCCAGTGAATTGTAATACGACTCACTATAGGGCGAATTGGGTACAGGCGCGCCTCAGC
CTAAAGCTTTTTCCCCGTATCCCCCCAGGTGTCTGCAGGCTCAAAGAGCAGCGAGAAGCGTTCAGAGGAA
AGCGATCCCGTGCCACCTTCCCCGTGCCCGGGCTGTCCCCGCACGCTGCCGGCTCGGGGATGCGGGGGGA
GCGCCGGACCGGAGCGGAGCCCCGGGCGGCTCGCTGCTGCCCCCTAGCGGGGGAGGGACGTAATTACATC
CCTGGGGGCTTTGGGGGGGGGCTGTCCCCGTGCACTCAGCCTAAAGCTTTTTCCCCGTATCCCCCCAGGT
GTCTGCAGGCTCAAAGAGCAGCGAGAAGCGTTCAGAGGAAAGCGATCCCGTGCCACCTTCCCCGTGCCCG
GGCTGTCCCCGCACGCTGCCGGCTCGGGGATGCGGGGGGAGCGCCGGACCGGAGCGGAGCCCCGGGCGGC
TCGCTGCTGCCCCCTAGCGGGGGAGGGACGTAATTACATCCCTGGGGGCTTTGGGGGGGGGCTGTCCCCA
CTAGTGATTCGAGGCAGTGAAAAAAATGCTTTATTTGTGAAATTTGTGATGCTATTGCTTTATTTGTAAC
CATTATAAGCTGCAATAAACAAGTTAACAACAACAATTGGGGATACTGAATTCCGTTGCGGATCCACAGA
ATCATACTAAAAATAACAAGATTATCAATAATACTGAAAAGACTATCAATAAAACTGAAAACACATTAGT
AACATTAATATACATTAAAACACAACTGTAGAGTATGGTCAACCTTACTTCAGCAGCACAGTTAATACTG
GAGATAATTTTAGAATCTTAACGCCAATATTTACGTGCTGCTAAGGCACTGCTGACATTGCTATCATAAG
AGCTATGAATAAAAAGAAATATATTTTCTTCAGAAGATCAGATCCTTGTATTTTTGAGGCAGCACAATAT
GGCCTGCACCTTTTCAAAATCCACAAACCATTATGTGCTGCTACTTTACTCCAAGGTTTTATTTTTTTTA
AACACACATTCGCGCCTAAAGAATATAAAAAATATTTTCTTTCAGGAAAAAAAGAATGCATGTAAAAAAA
TCTATGTTTAAACATTATAACATTGATGTAATATGCATAATTATTTTTAAGGAGATTTTAAGTAGAATAA
TAAAACATTTCTACATCAAAAACTTAACTGAAGTCCATTCTGTGCCCAGCACAGTGCTATAGGTTAGGAA
ACACAAAGAATAAAATGAGGAAAAGAAAAGCATTTATTTGCTATGCCAACTTAACAGGGCAATACAACTA
GATCTTCAGCCTAAAGCTTTTTCCCCGTATCCCCCCAGGTGTCTGCAGGCTCAAAGAGCAGCGAGAAGCG
TTCAGAGGAAAGCGATCCCGTGCCACCTTCCCCGTGCCCGGGCTGTCCCCGCACGCTGCCGGCTCGGGGA
TGCGGGGGGAGCGCCGGACCGGAGCGGAGCCCCGGGCGGCTCGCTGCTGCCCCCTAGCGGGGGAGGGACG
TAATTACATCCCTGGGGGCTTTGGGGGGGGGCTGTCCCCGTGCACTCAGCCTAAAGCTTTTTCCCCGTAT
CCCCCCAGGTGTCTGCAGGCTCAAAGAGCAGCGAGAAGCGTTCAGAGGAAAGCGATCCCGTGCCACCTTC
CCCGTGCCCGGGCTGTCCCCGCACGCTGCCGGCTCGGGGATGCGGGGGGAGCGCCGGACCGGAGCGGAGC
CCCGGGCGGCTCGCTGCTGCCCCCTAGCGGGGGAGGGACGTAATTACATCCCTGGGGGCTTTGGGGGGGG
GCTGTCCCCATTTAAATCAGCTCCAGCTTTTGTTCCCTTTAGTGAGGGTTAATTTCGAGCTTGGCGTAAT
CATGGTCATAGCTGTTTCCTGTGTGAAATTGTTATCCGCTCACAATTCCACACAACATACGAGCCGGAAG
CATAAAGTGTAAAGCCTGGGGTGCCTAATGAGTGAGCTAACTCACATTAATTGCGTTGCGCTCACTGCCC
GCTTTCCAGTCGGGAAACCTGTCGTGCCAGCTGCATTAATGAATCGGCCAACGCGCGGGGAGAGGCGGTT
TGCGTATTGGGCGCTCTTCCGCTTCCTCGCTCACTGACTCGCTGCGCTCGGTCGTTCGGCTGCGGCGAGC
GGTATCAGCTCACTCAAAGGCGGTAATACGGTTATCCACAGAATCAGGGGATAACGCAGGAAAGAACATG
TGAGCAAAAGGCCAGCAAAAGGCCAGGAACCGTAAAAAGGCCGCGTTGCTGGCGTTTTTCCATAGGCTCC
GCCCCCCTGACGAGCATCACAAAAATCGACGCTCAAGTCAGAGGTGGCGAAACCCGACAGGACTATAAAG
ATACCAGGCGTTTCCCCCTGGAAGCTCCCTCGTGCGCTCTCCTGTTCCGACCCTGCCGCTTACCGGATAC
CTGTCCGCCTTTCTCCCTTCGGGAAGCGTGGCGCTTTCTCATAGCTCACGCTGTAGGTATCTCAGTTCGG
TGTAGGTCGTTCGCTCCAAGCTGGGCTGTGTGCACGAACCCCCCGTTCAGCCCGACCGCTGCGCCTTATC
CGGTAACTATCGTCTTGAGTCCAACCCGGTAAGACACGACTTATCGCCACTGGCAGCAGCCACTGGTAAC
AGGATTAGCAGAGCGAGGTATGTAGGCGGTGCTACAGAGTTCTTGAAGTGGTGGCCTAACTACGGCTACA
CTAGAAGGACAGTATTTGGTATCTGCGCTCTGCTGAAGCCAGTTACCTTCGGAAAAAGAGTTGGTAGCTC
TTGATCCGGCAAACAAACCACCGCTGGTAGCGGTGGTTTTTTTGTTTGCAAGCAGCAGATTACGCGCAGA
AAAAAAGGATCTCAAGAAGATCCTTTGATCTTTTCTACGGGGTCTGACGCTCAGTGGAACGAAAACTCAC
GTTAAGGGATTTTGGTCATGAGATTATCAAAAAGGATCTTCACCTAGATCCTTTTAAATTAAAAATGAAG
TTTTAAATCAATCTAAAGTATATATGAGTAAACTTGGTCTGACAGTTACCAATGCTTAATCAGTGAGGCA
CCTATCTCAGCGATCTGTCTATTTCGTTCATCCATAGTTGCCTGACTCCCCGTCGTGTAGATAACTACGA
TACGGGAGGGCTTACCATCTGGCCCCAGTGCTGCAATGATACCGCGAGACCCACGCTCACCGGCTCCAGA
TTTATCAGCAATAAACCAGCCAGCCGGAAGGGCCGAGCGCAGAAGTGGTCCTGCAACTTTATCCGCCTCC
ATCCAGTCTATTAATTGTTGCCGGGAAGCTAGAGTAAGTAGTTCGCCAGTTAATAGTTTGCGCAACGTTG
TTGCCATTGCTACAGGCATCGTGGTGTCACGCTCGTCGTTTGGTATGGCTTCATTCAGCTCCGGTTCCCA
ACGATCAAGGCGAGTTACATGATCCCCCATGTTGTGCAAAAAAGCGGTTAGCTCCTTCGGTCCTCCGATC
GTTGTCAGAAGTAAGTTGGCCGCAGTGTTATCACTCATGGTTATGGCAGCACTGCATAATTCTCTTACTG
TCATGCCATCCGTAAGATGCTTTTCTGTGACTGGTGAGTACTCAACCAAGTCATTCTGAGAATAGTGTAT
GCGGCGACCGAGTTGCTCTTGCCCGGCGTCAATACGGGATAATACCGCGCCACATAGCAGAACTTTAAAA
GTGCTCATCATTGGAAAACGTTCTTCGGGGCGAAAACTCTCAAGGATCTTACCGCTGTTGAGATCCAGTT
CGATGTAACCCACTCGTGCACCCAACTGATCTTCAGCATCTTTTACTTTCACCAGCGTTTCTGGGTGAGC
AAAAACAGGAAGGCAAAATGCCGCAAAAAAGGGAATAAGGGCGACACGGAAATGTTGAATACTCATACTC
TTCCTTTTTCAATATTATTGAAGCATTTATCAGGGTTATTGTCTCATGAGCGGATACATATTTGAATGTA
TTTAGAAAAATAAACAAATAGGGGTTCCGCGCACATTTCCCCGAAAAGTGC
Features (pLannotate 1.2.2; 14 found; start..end, strand, type, name):
     33..461     -  rep_origin     f1 ori (sequence partly withheld): f1 bacteriophage origin of replication; arrow indicates direction of (+) strand synthesis
    466..623     -  CDS            lacZα (fragment): LacZα fragment of β-galactosidase; lacZ fragment
    626..644     +  promoter       T7 promoter: promoter for bacteriophage T7 RNA polymerase
   1175..1256    -  polyA_signal   SV40 poly(A) signal: SV40 polyadenylation signal
   1412..1492    -  ncRNA          mir-16: Accession: RF00254 - mir-16 microRNA precursor family
   1553..1637    -  ncRNA          mir-15: Accession: RF00455 - mir-15 microRNA precursor family
   2457..2475    -  promoter       T3 promoter: promoter for bacteriophage T3 RNA polymerase
   2520..2536    -  protein_bind   lac operator: The lac repressor binds to the lac operator to inhibit transcription in E. coli. This inhibition can be relieved by adding lactose or isopropyl-β-D-thiogalactopyranoside (IPTG). lac repressor encoded by lacI
   2544..2574    -  promoter       lac promoter: promoter for the E. coli lac operon
   2589..2610    -  protein_bind   CAP binding site: CAP binding activates transcription in the presence of cAMP. E. coli catabolite activator protein
   2623..2715    -  CDS            lacI (fragment): lac repressor; lacI; The lac repressor binds to the lac operator to inhibit transcription in E. coli. This inhibition can be relieved by adding lactose or isopropyl-β-D-thiogalactopyranoside (IPTG).
   2898..3486    -  rep_origin     ori: high-copy-number ColE1/pMB1/pBR322/pUC origin of replication
   3657..4517    -  CDS            AmpR: β-lactamase; bla; confers resistance to ampicillin, carbenicillin, and related antibiotics
   4518..4622    -  promoter       AmpR promoter: bla
