[The description below was written by a language model from this plasmid's Addgene catalogue record and pLannotate feature annotations shown in this document.]
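Description:
pAWSV-13 is a small (about 4.6 kb) bacterial cloning plasmid built on the pBT264 backbone and carrying the miR-16-1/15a microRNA cluster as its insert. The feature table shows a pBluescript-like architecture: a high-copy ColE1/pUC-type origin for propagation in E. coli, an f1 phage origin that permits single-stranded DNA production, and a β-lactamase gene with its own promoter for ampicillin selection. The cloning region is flanked by T7 and T3 phage promoters and sits within the remains of a lacZα cassette, with the lac promoter, lac operator and CAP binding site plus a short lacI fragment lying alongside.

The payload lies between the T3 and T7 promoters. Annotated mir-15 and mir-16 precursor hairpins lie close together on the same strand, consistent with the clustered genomic arrangement of these two microRNAs, and they are followed in the direction of transcription by an SV40 polyadenylation signal. Roughly 800 bp between the T3 promoter and the mir-15 precursor carry no annotation. This region could include flanking microRNA sequence or other elements, but no mammalian promoter is identified in the feature table and the record does not state what, if anything, drives expression of the cluster. The species of origin of the microRNA sequence is also not given.

The record links the plasmid to work on massively parallel, high-order combinatorial genetics in human cells. In that context it most plausibly serves as a storage or entry vector holding a single microRNA element for later assembly into combinatorial libraries, although the catalogue entry describes its purpose only as pBT264 carrying this cluster.
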