Addgene plasmid #72766: pAWSV-13
Purpose: pBT264-[miR-16-1/15a cluster]
Depositing lab: Timothy Lu. Depositing organization: Massachusetts Institute of Technology. Publication: Massively parallel high-order combinatorial genetics in human cells. Wong AS, Choi GC, Cheng AA, Purcell O, Lu TK. Nat Biotechnol. 2015 Sep;33(9):952-61. doi: 10.1038/nbt.3326. Epub 2015 Aug 17. PubMed 26280411.
Backbone
  Vector backbone: pBT264
Growth in bacteria
  Bacterial resistance: Ampicillin, 100 μg/mL
  Growth temperature: 37°C
  Growth strain: DH5alpha
  Copy number: Unknown
Gene/Insert
  Gene/Insert name: [miR-16-1/15a cluster]
Terms and licenses: Academic/Nonprofit Terms; Industry Terms: Not Available to Industry
How to cite: pAWSV-13 was a gift from Timothy Lu (Addgene plasmid # 72766 ; http://n2t.net/addgene:72766 ; RRID:Addgene_72766)
