>Addgene plasmid #72766 | pAWSV-13 | addgene partial sequence | sequence record 136792 | SV40pA-R 5'-GAAATTTGTGATGCTATTGC-3'
AGTTAACAACAACAATTGGGGATACTGAATTCCGTTGCGGATCCACAGAATCATACTAAAAATAACAAGA
TTATCAATAATACTGAAAAGACTATCAATAAAACTGAAAACACATTAGTAACATTAATATACATTAAAAC
ACAACTGTAGAGTATGGTCAACCTTACTTCAGCAGCACAGTTAATACTGGAGATAATTTTAGAATCTTAA
CGCCAATATTTACGTGCTGCTAAGGCACTGCTGACATTGCTATCATAAGAGCTATGAATAAAAAGAAATA
TATTTTCTTCAGAAGATCAGATCCTTGTATTTTTGAGGCAGCACAATATGGCCTGCACCTTTTCAAAATC
CACAAACCATTATGTGCTGCTACTTTACTCCAAGGTTTTATTTTTTTTAAACACACATTCGCGCCTAAAG
AATATAAAAAATATTTTCTTTCAGGAAAAAAAGAATGCATGTAAAAAAATCTATGTTTAAACATTATAAC
ATTGATGTAATATGCATAATTATTTTTAAGGAGATTTTAAGTAGAATAATAAAACATTTCTACATCAAAA
ACTTAACTGAAGTCCATTCTGTGCCCAGCACAGTGCTATAGGTTAGGAAACACAAAGAATAAAATGAGGA
AAAGAAAAGCATTTATTTGCTATGCCAACTTAACAGGGCAATACAACTAGATCTTCAGCCTAAAGCTTTT
TCCCCGTATCCCCCCAGGTGTCTGCAGGCTCAAAGAGCAGCGAGAAGCGTTCAGAGGAAAGCGATCCCGT
GCCACCTTCCCCGTGCCCGGGCTGTCCCCGCACGCTGCCGGCTCGGGGATGCGGGGGGAGCGCCGGACCG
GA
