>Addgene plasmid #72766 | pAWSV-13 | addgene partial sequence | sequence record 136793 | M13-Rev 5'-CAGGAAACAGCTATGACC-3'
AAAGCTGGAGCTGATTTAAATGGGGACAGCCCCCCCCCAAAGCCCCCAGGGATGTAATTACGTCCCTCCC
CCGCTAGGGGGCAGCAGCGAGCCGCCCGGGGCTCCGCTCCGGTCCGGCGCTCCCCCCGCATCCCCGAGCC
GGCAGCGTGCGGGGACAGCCCGGGCACGGGGAAGGTGGCACGGGATCGCTTTCCTCTGAACGCTTCTCGC
TGCTCTTTGAGCCTGCAGACACCTGGGGGGATACGGGGAAAAAGCTTTAGGCTGAGTGCACGGGGACAGC
CCCCCCCCAAAGCCCCCAGGGATGTAATTAC
